Addgene plasmid #65700: pCNL-C1_PTS1
Purpose: Expresses CNL-PTS1 in mammalian cells
Depositing lab: Yasushi Okada. Depositing organization: RIKEN Quantitative Biology Center (QBiC). Publication: Expanded palette of Nano-lanterns for real-time multicolor luminescence imaging. Takai A, Nakano M, Saito K, Haruno R, Watanabe TM, Ohyanagi T, Jin T, Okada Y, Nagai T. Proc Natl Acad Sci U S A. 2015 Apr 7;112(14):4352-6. doi: 10.1073/pnas.1418468112. Epub 2015 Mar 23. PubMed 25831507.
Backbone
  Vector backbone: pCNL-C1
  Backbone manufacturer: Addgene #64307
  Backbone size w/o insert (bp): 5600
  Total vector size (bp): 5600
  Vector type: Mammalian Expression, Luciferase
  Selectable markers: Neomycin (select with G418)
Growth in bacteria
  Bacterial resistance: Kanamycin, 50 μg/mL
  Growth temperature: 37°C
  Growth strain: DH5alpha
  Copy number: High Copy
Gene/Insert
  Gene/Insert name: peroxisomal targeting signal 1 (tripeptide SKL) (alt name: PTS1)
  Species: H. sapiens (human), Synthetic
  Insert size (bp): 10
  Promoter: CMV
  Tag / fusion protein: CNL (N terminal on backbone)
  Cloning method: Restriction Enzyme; 5′ cloning site EcoRI (not destroyed); 3′ cloning site SalI (not destroyed)
  Sequencing primers: 5′ GAGTTCGTGAAGGTGAAGGGCC; 3′ EBV Reverse
Resource information
  A portion of this plasmid was derived from a plasmid made by: pmTurquoise2-N1 (gifted from Dr Dorus Gadella Lab)
Terms and licenses: Academic/Nonprofit Terms; Industry Terms: Not Available to Industry
How to cite: pCNL-C1_PTS1 was a gift from Yasushi Okada (Addgene plasmid # 65700 ; http://n2t.net/addgene:65700 ; RRID:Addgene_65700)
