[The description below was written by a language model from this plasmid's Addgene catalogue record and pLannotate feature annotations shown in this document.]
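Description:
pCNL-C1_PTS1 is a mammalian expression plasmid of about 5.6 kb, built on the pCNL-C1 backbone, a C1-style fusion vector in which the reporter sits upstream of the multiple cloning site. It expresses the Cyan Nano-lantern (CNL) carrying a C-terminal peroxisomal targeting signal. The plasmid replicates in E. coli at high copy from a ColE1/pUC-type origin and also carries an f1 phage origin. One NeoR/KanR (Tn5 aminoglycoside phosphotransferase) gene provides both selections. It is preceded by a bacterial bla-type promoter, which gives kanamycin resistance in bacteria, and by the SV40 enhancer/early promoter, which gives G418 selection in mammalian cells. An HSV TK polyadenylation signal follows it. The short ble, bGH poly(A) and SV40 large T antigen fragments in the feature table appear to be backbone remnants or incidental partial matches, not functional elements.

The expression cassette is driven by the human CMV immediate-early enhancer and promoter and ends at an SV40 poly(A) signal. The annotated reading frame joins the cyan fluorescent protein mTurquoise2 directly to a Renilla luciferase sequence. Together these form CNL, in which energy from luciferase-catalysed substrate oxidation passes non-radiatively to the fluorescent protein, giving bright cyan luminescence without excitation light. The insert is a roughly 10 bp synthetic sequence encoding the SKL tripeptide (PTS1), cloned between the EcoRI and SalI sites of the downstream MCS. This places SKL at the C-terminus of CNL, where it should direct import into peroxisomes. The construct therefore serves as a peroxisome-localised luminescent marker in mammalian cells, and it was deposited with work on multicolour real-time luminescence imaging using Nano-lantern variants.
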