Features (pLannotate 1.2.2; 16 found; start..end, strand, type, name):
     61..364     +  enhancer       CMV enhancer: human cytomegalovirus immediate early enhancer
    365..568     +  promoter       CMV promoter: human cytomegalovirus (CMV) immediate early promoter
    603..1295    +  CDS            mTurquoise2: mTurquoise2 is a basic (constitutively fluorescent) cyan fluorescent protein published in 2012, derived from Aequorea victoria. It is reported to be a rapidly-maturing monomer with very low acid sensitivity.
   1293..2219    +  CDS            LUCI_RENRE: Experimental evidence at protein level: Swiss-Prot protein existence level 1. Upon binding the substrate, the enzyme catalyzes an oxygenation, producing a very short-lived hydroperoxide that cyclizes into a dioxetanone structure, which collapses, releasing a CO(2) molecule. The spontaneous breakdown of the dioxetanone releases the energy (about 50 kcal/mole) that is necessary to generate the excited state of the coelenteramide product, which is the singlet form of the monoanion. In vivo the product undergoes the process of nonradiative energy transfer to an accessory protein, a green fluoresce
   2220..2254    +  misc_feature   MCS (fragment): multiple cloning site
   2273..2300    +  misc_feature   MCS (fragment): multiple cloning site
   2317..2401    +  CDS            large T antigen (fragment): large T antigen from SV40 (simian virus 40)
   2424..2545    +  polyA_signal   SV40 poly(A) signal: SV40 polyadenylation signal
   2579..3007    -  rep_origin     f1 ori (sequence partly withheld): f1 bacteriophage origin of replication; arrow indicates direction of (+) strand synthesis
   3034..3138    +  promoter       AmpR promoter: bla
   3140..3497    +  promoter       SV40 promoter: SV40 enhancer and early promoter
   3532..4326    +  CDS            NeoR/KanR: aminoglycoside phosphotransferase from Tn5; aph(3')-II (or nptII); confers resistance to neomycin, kanamycin, and G418 (Geneticin®)
   4347..4499    +  CDS            ble (fragment): BLE_KLEPN - Experimental evidence at protein level: Swiss-Prot protein existence level 1. Binding protein with a strong affinity to the bleomycin family of antibiotics. Binds to CL990; an antimitotic-antibiotic compound. From Klebsiella pneumoniae.
   4558..4605    +  polyA_signal   HSV TK poly(A) signal: herpes simplex virus thymidine kinase polyadenylation signal (Cole and Stacy, 1985)
   4696..4712    -  polyA_signal   bGH poly(A) signal (fragment): bovine growth hormone polyadenylation signal
   4934..5522    +  rep_origin     ori: high-copy-number ColE1/pMB1/pBR322/pUC origin of replication
>Addgene plasmid #65700 | pCNL-C1_PTS1 | addgene full sequence | sequence record 115869 | Addgene assembled full plasmid sequence
TAGTTATTAATAGTAATCAATTACGGGGTCATTAGTTCATAGCCCATATATGGAGTTCCGCGTTACATAA
CTTACGGTAAATGGCCCGCCTGGCTGACCGCCCAACGACCCCCGCCCATTGACGTCAATAATGACGTATG
TTCCCATAGTAACGCCAATAGGGACTTTCCATTGACGTCAATGGGTGGAGTATTTACGGTAAACTGCCCA
CTTGGCAGTACATCAAGTGTATCATATGCCAAGTACGCCCCCTATTGACGTCAATGACGGTAAATGGCCC
GCCTGGCATTATGCCCAGTACATGACCTTATGGGACTTTCCTACTTGGCAGTACATCTACGTATTAGTCA
TCGCTATTACCATGGTGATGCGGTTTTGGCAGTACATCAATGGGCGTGGATAGCGGTTTGACTCACGGGG
ATTTCCAAGTCTCCACCCCATTGACGTCAATGGGAGTTTGTTTTGGCACCAAAATCAACGGGACTTTCCA
AAATGTCGTAACAACTCCGCCCCATTGACGCAAATGGGCGGTAGGCGTGTACGGTGGGAGGTCTATATAA
GCAGAGCTGGTTTAGTGAACCGTCAGATCCGCTAGCGCCACCATGGTGAGCAAGGGCGAGGAGCTGTTCA
CCGGGGTGGTGCCCATCCTGGTCGAGCTGGACGGCGACGTAAACGGCCACAAGTTCAGCGTGTCCGGCGA
GGGCGAGGGCGATGCCACCTACGGCAAGCTGACCCTGAAGTTCATCTGCACCACCGGCAAGCTGCCCGTG
CCCTGGCCCACCCTCGTGACCACCCTGTCCTGGGGCGTGCAGTGCTTCGCCCGCTACCCCGACCACATGA
AGCAGCACGACTTCTTCAAGTCCGCCATGCCCGAAGGCTACGTCCAGGAGCGCACCATCTTCTTCAAGGA
CGACGGCAACTACAAGACCCGCGCCGAGGTGAAGTTCGAGGGCGACACCCTGGTGAACCGCATCGAGCTG
AAGGGCATCGACTTCAAGGAGGACGGCAACATCCTGGGGCACAAGCTGGAGTACAACTACTTTAGCGACA
ACGTCTATATCACCGCCGACAAGCAGAAGAACGGCATCAAGGCCAACTTCAAGATCCGCCACAACATCGA
GGACGGCGGCGTGCAGCTCGCCGACCACTACCAGCAGAACACCCCCATCGGCGACGGCCCCGTGCTGCTG
CCCGACAACCACTACCTGAGCACCCAGTCCAAGCTGAGCAAAGACCCCAACGAGAAGCGCGATCACATGG
TCCTGCTGGAGTTCGTGACCGCCGCCGGGGGTACCAAGGTGTACGACCCCGAGCAGAGGAAGAGGATGAT
CACCGGCCCCCAGTGGTGGGCCAGGTGCAAGCAGATGAACGTGCTGGACAGCTTCATCAACTACTACGAC
AGCGAGAAGCACGCCGAGAACGCCGTGATCTTCCTGCACGGCAACGCCACTAGCAGCTACCTGTGGAGGC
ACGTGGTGCCCCACATCGAGCCCGTGGCCAGGTGCATCATCCCCGATCTGATCGGCATGGGCAAGAGCGG
CAAGAGCGGCAACGGCAGCTACAGGCTGCTGGACCACTACAAGTACCTGACCGCCTGGTTCGAGCTTCTG
AACCTGCCCAAGAAGATCATCTTCGTGGGCCACGACTGGGGCGCCGCCCTGGCCTTCCACTACGCCTACG
AGCACCAGGACAGGATCAAGGCCATCGTGCACATGGAGAGCGTGGTGGACGTGATCGAGAGCTGGGACGA
GTGGCCAGACATCGAGGAGGACATCGCCCTGATCAAGAGCGAGGAGGGCGAGAAGATGGTGCTGGAGAAC
AACTTCTTCGTGGAGACCGTGCTGCCCAGCAAGATCATGAGAAAGCTGGAGCCCGAGGAGTTCGCCGCCT
ACCTGGAGCCCTTCAAGGAGAAGGGCGAGGTGAGAAGACCCACCCTGAGCTGGCCCAGAGAGATCCCCCT
GGTGAAGGGCGGCAAGCCCGACGTGGTGCAGATCGTGAGAAACTACAACGCCTACCTGAGAGCCAGCGAC
GACCTGCCCAAGCTGTTCATCGAGGGCGACCCCGGCTTCTTCAGCAACGCCATCGTGGAGGGCGCCAAGA
AGTTCCCCAACACCGAGTTCGTGAAGGTGAAGGGCCTGCACTTCCTCCAGGAGGACGCCCCCGACGAGAT
GGGCAAGTACATCAAGAGCTTCGTGGAGAGAGTGCTGAAGAACGAGCAGTCCGGACTCAGATCTCGAGCT
CAAGCTTCGAATTCCGGGATATCCAAGCTGTGAGTCGACGGTACCGCGGGCCCGGGATCCACCGGATCTA
GATAACTGATCATAATCAGCCATACCACATTTGTAGAGGTTTTACTTGCTTTAAAAAACCTCCCACACCT
CCCCCTGAACCTGAAACATAAAATGAATGCAATTGTTGTTGTTAACTTGTTTATTGCAGCTTATAATGGT
TACAAATAAAGCAATAGCATCACAAATTTCACAAATAAAGCATTTTTTTCACTGCATTCTAGTTGTGGTT
TGTCCAAACTCATCAATGTATCTTAACGCGTAAATTGTAAGCGTTAATATTTTGTTAAAATTCGCGTTAA
ATTTTTGTTAAATCAGCTCATTTTTTAACCAATAGGCCGAAATCGGCAAAATCCCTTATAAATCAAAAGA
ATAGACCGAGATAGGGT
[37 nt withheld, positions 2678-2714]
AAAGAACGTGGACTCCAACGTCAAAGG
[49 nt withheld, positions 2742-2790]
T
[91 nt withheld, positions 2792-2882]
G
[124 nt withheld, positions 2884-3007]
CAGGTGGCACTTTTCGGGGAAATGTGCGCGGAACCCCTATTTGTTTATTTTTCTAAATACATTCAAATAT
GTATCCGCTCATGAGACAATAACCCTGATAAATGCTTCAATAATATTGAAAAAGGAAGAGTCCTGAGGCG
GAAAGAACCAGCTGTGGAATGTGTGTCAGTTAGGGTGTGGAAAGTCCCCAGGCTCCCCAGCAGGCAGAAG
TATGCAAAGCATGCATCTCAATTAGTCAGCAACCAGGTGTGGAAAGTCCCCAGGCTCCCCAGCAGGCAGA
AGTATGCAAAGCATGCATCTCAATTAGTCAGCAACCATAGTCCCGCCCCTAACTCCGCCCATCCCGCCCC
TAACTCCGCCCAGTTCCGCCCATTCTCCGCCCCATGGCTGACTAATTTTTTTTATTTATGCAGAGGCCGA
GGCCGCCTCGGCCTCTGAGCTATTCCAGAAGTAGTGAGGAGGCTTTTTTGGAGGCCTAGGCTTTTGCAAA
GATCGATCAAGAGACAGGATGAGGATCGTTTCGCATGATTGAACAAGATGGATTGCACGCAGGTTCTCCG
GCCGCTTGGGTGGAGAGGCTATTCGGCTATGACTGGGCACAACAGACAATCGGCTGCTCTGATGCCGCCG
TGTTCCGGCTGTCAGCGCAGGGGCGCCCGGTTCTTTTTGTCAAGACCGACCTGTCCGGTGCCCTGAATGA
ACTGCAAGACGAGGCAGCGCGGCTATCGTGGCTGGCCACGACGGGCGTTCCTTGCGCAGCTGTGCTCGAC
GTTGTCACTGAAGCGGGAAGGGACTGGCTGCTATTGGGCGAAGTGCCGGGGCAGGATCTCCTGTCATCTC
ACCTTGCTCCTGCCGAGAAAGTATCCATCATGGCTGATGCAATGCGGCGGCTGCATACGCTTGATCCGGC
TACCTGCCCATTCGACCACCAAGCGAAACATCGCATCGAGCGAGCACGTACTCGGATGGAAGCCGGTCTT
GTCGATCAGGATGATCTGGACGAAGAGCATCAGGGGCTCGCGCCAGCCGAACTGTTCGCCAGGCTCAAGG
CGAGCATGCCCGACGGCGAGGATCTCGTCGTGACCCATGGCGATGCCTGCTTGCCGAATATCATGGTGGA
AAATGGCCGCTTTTCTGGATTCATCGACTGTGGCCGGCTGGGTGTGGCGGACCGCTATCAGGACATAGCG
TTGGCTACCCGTGATATTGCTGAAGAGCTTGGCGGCGAATGGGCTGACCGCTTCCTCGTGCTTTACGGTA
TCGCCGCTCCCGATTCGCAGCGCATCGCCTTCTATCGCCTTCTTGACGAGTTCTTCTGAGCGGGACTCTG
GGGTTCGAAATGACCGACCAAGCGACGCCCAACCTGCCATCACGAGATTTCGATTCCACCGCCGCCTTCT
ATGAAAGGTTGGGCTTCGGAATCGTTTTCCGGGACGCCGGCTGGATGATCCTCCAGCGCGGGGATCTCAT
GCTGGAGTTCTTCGCCCACCCTAGGGGGAGGCTAACTGAAACACGGAAGGAGACAATACCGGAAGGAACC
CGCGCTATGACGGCAATAAAAAGACAGAATAAAACGCACGGTGTTGGGTCGTTTGTTCATAAACGCGGGG
TTCGGTCCCAGGGCTGGCACTCTGTCGATACCCCACCGAGACCCCATTGGGGCCAATACGCCCGCGTTTC
TTCCTTTTCCCCACCCCACCCCCCAAGTTCGGGTGAAGGCCCAGGGCTCGCAGCCAACGTCGGGGCGGCA
GGCCCTGCCATAGCCTCAGGTTACTCATATATACTTTAGATTGATTTAAAACTTCATTTTTAATTTAAAA
GGATCTAGGTGAAGATCCTTTTTGATAATCTCATGACCAAAATCCCTTAACGTGAGTTTTCGTTCCACTG
AGCGTCAGACCCCGTAGAAAAGATCAAAGGATCTTCTTGAGATCCTTTTTTTCTGCGCGTAATCTGCTGC
TTGCAAACAAAAAAACCACCGCTACCAGCGGTGGTTTGTTTGCCGGATCAAGAGCTACCAACTCTTTTTC
CGAAGGTAACTGGCTTCAGCAGAGCGCAGATACCAAATACTGTCCTTCTAGTGTAGCCGTAGTTAGGCCA
CCACTTCAAGAACTCTGTAGCACCGCCTACATACCTCGCTCTGCTAATCCTGTTACCAGTGGCTGCTGCC
AGTGGCGATAAGTCGTGTCTTACCGGGTTGGACTCAAGACGATAGTTACCGGATAAGGCGCAGCGGTCGG
GCTGAACGGGGGGTTCGTGCACACAGCCCAGCTTGGAGCGAACGACCTACACCGAACTGAGATACCTACA
GCGTGAGCTATGAGAAAGCGCCACGCTTCCCGAAGGGAGAAAGGCGGACAGGTATCCGGTAAGCGGCAGG
GTCGGAACAGGAGAGCGCACGAGGGAGCTTCCAGGGGGAAACGCCTGGTATCTTTATAGTCCTGTCGGGT
TTCGCCACCTCTGACTTGAGCGTCGATTTTTGTGATGCTCGTCAGGGGGGCGGAGCCTATGGAAAAACGC
CAGCAACGCGGCCTTTTTACGGTTCCTGGCCTTTTGCTGGCCTTTTGCTCACATGTTCTTTCCTGCGTTA
TCCCCTGATTCTGTGGATAACCGTATTACCGCCATGCAT
