>Addgene plasmid #65700 | pCNL-C1_PTS1 | depositor partial sequence | sequence record 111674 | pCNL-C1
TAGTTATTAATAGTAATCAATTACGGGGTCATTAGTTCATAGCCCATATATGGAGTTCCGCGTTACATAA
CTTACGGTAAATGGCCCGCCTGGCTGACCGCCCAACGACCCCCGCCCATTGACGTCAATAATGACGTATG
TTCCCATAGTAACGCCAATAGGGACTTTCCATTGACGTCAATGGGTGGAGTATTTACGGTAAACTGCCCA
CTTGGCAGTACATCAAGTGTATCATATGCCAAGTACGCCCCCTATTGACGTCAATGACGGTAAATGGCCC
GCCTGGCATTATGCCCAGTACATGACCTTATGGGACTTTCCTACTTGGCAGTACATCTACGTATTAGTCA
TCGCTATTACCATGGTGATGCGGTTTTGGCAGTACATCAATGGGCGTGGATAGCGGTTTGACTCACGGGG
ATTTCCAAGTCTCCACCCCATTGACGTCAATGGGAGTTTGTTTTGGCACCAAAATCAACGGGACTTTCCA
AAATGTCGTAACAACTCCGCCCCATTGACGCAAATGGGCGGTAGGCGTGTACGGTGGGAGGTCTATATAA
GCAGAGCTGGTTTAGTGAACCGTCAGATCCGCTAGCGCCACCATGGTGAGCAAGGGCGAGGAGCTGTTCA
CCGGGGTGGTGCCCATCCTGGTCGAGCTGGACGGCGACGTAAACGGCCACAAGTTCAGCGTGTCCGGCGA
GGGCGAGGGCGATGCCACCTACGGCAAGCTGACCCTGAAGTTCATCTGCACCACCGGCAAGCTGCCCGTG
CCCTGGCCCACCCTCGTGACCACCCTGTCCTGGGGCGTGCAGTGCTTCGCCCGCTACCCCGACCACATGA
AGCAGCACGACTTCTTCAAGTCCGCCATGCCCGAAGGCTACGTCCAGGAGCGCACCATCTTCTTCAAGGA
CGACGGCAACTACAAGACCCGCGCCGAGGTGAAGTTCGAGGGCGACACCCTGGTGAACCGCATCGAGCTG
AAGGGCATCGACTTCAAGGAGGACGGCAACATCCTGGGGCACAAGCTGGAGTACAACTACTTTAGCGACA
ACGTCTATATCACCGCCGACAAGCAGAAGAACGGCATCAAGGCCAACTTCAAGATCCGCCACAACATCGA
GGACGGCGGCGTGCAGCTCGCCGACCACTACCAGCAGAACACCCCCATCGGCGACGGCCCCGTGCTGCTG
CCCGACAACCACTACCTGAGCACCCAGTCCAAGCTGAGCAAAGACCCCAACGAGAAGCGCGATCACATGG
TCCTGCTGGAGTTCGTGACCGCCGCCGGGGGTACCAAGGTGTACGACCCCGAGCAGAGGAAGAGGATGAT
CACCGGCCCCCAGTGGTGGGCCAGGTGCAAGCAGATGAACGTGCTGGACAGCTTCATCAACTACTACGAC
AGCGAGAAGCACGCCGAGAACGCCGTGATCTTCCTGCACGGCAACGCCACTAGCAGCTACCTGTGGAGGC
ACGTGGTGCCCCACATCGAGCCCGTGGCCAGGTGCATCATCCCCGATCTGATCGGCATGGGCAAGAGCGG
CAAGAGCGGCAACGGCAGCTACAGGCTGCTGGACCACTACAAGTACCTGACCGCCTGGTTCGAGCTTCTG
AACCTGCCCAAGAAGATCATCTTCGTGGGCCACGACTGGGGCGCCGCCCTGGCCTTCCACTACGCCTACG
AGCACCAGGACAGGATCAAGGCCATCGTGCACATGGAGAGCGTGGTGGACGTGATCGAGAGCTGGGACGA
GTGGCCAGACATCGAGGAGGACATCGCCCTGATCAAGAGCGAGGAGGGCGAGAAGATGGTGCTGGAGAAC
AACTTCTTCGTGGAGACCGTGCTGCCCAGCAAGATCATGAGAAAGCTGGAGCCCGAGGAGTTCGCCGCCT
ACCTGGAGCCCTTCAAGGAGAAGGGCGAGGTGAGAAGACCCACCCTGAGCTGGCCCAGAGAGATCCCCCT
GGTGAAGGGCGGCAAGCCCGACGTGGTGCAGATCGTGAGAAACTACAACGCCTACCTGAGAGCCAGCGAC
GACCTGCCCAAGCTGTTCATCGAGGGCGACCCCGGCTTCTTCAGCAACGCCATCGTGGAGGGCGCCAAGA
AGTTCCCCAACACCGAGTTCGTGAAGGTGAAGGGCCTGCACTTCCTCCAGGAGGACGCCCCCGACGAGAT
GGGCAAGTACATCAAGAGCTTCGTGGAGAGAGTGCTGAAGAACGAGCAGTCCGGACTCAGATCTCGAGCT
CAAGCTTCGAATTCTGCAGTCGACGGTACCGCGGGCCCGGGATCCACCGGATCTAGATAACTGATCATAA
TCAGCCATACCACATTTGTAGAGGTTTTACTTGCTTTAAAAAACCTCCCACACCTCCCCCTGAACCTGAA
ACATAAAATGAATGCAATTGTTGTTGTTAACTTGTTTATTGCAGCTTATAATGGTTACAAATAAAGCAAT
AGCATCACAAATTTCACAAATAAAGCATTTTTTTCACTGCATTCTAGTTGTGGTTTGTCCAAACTCATCA
ATGTATCTTAACGCGTAAATTGTAAGCGTTAATATTTTGTTAAAATTCGCGTTAAATTTTTGTTAAATCA
GCTCATTTTTTAACCAATAGGCCGAAATCGGCAAAATCCCTTATAAATCAAAAGAATAGACCGAGATAGG
GT
[37 nt withheld, positions 2663-2699]
AAAGAACGTGGACTCCAACGTCAAAGG
[49 nt withheld, positions 2727-2775]
T
[91 nt withheld, positions 2777-2867]
G
[124 nt withheld, positions 2869-2992]
CAGGTGGCACTTTTCGGGGAAATGTGCGCGGAACCCCTATTTGTTTATTTTTCTAAATACATTCAAATAT
GTATCCGCTCATGAGACAATAACCCTGATAAATGCTTCAATAATATTGAAAAAGGAAGAGTCCTGAGGCG
GAAAGAACCAGCTGTGGAATGTGTGTCAGTTAGGGTGTGGAAAGTCCCCAGGCTCCCCAGCAGGCAGAAG
TATGCAAAGCATGCATCTCAATTAGTCAGCAACCAGGTGTGGAAAGTCCCCAGGCTCCCCAGCAGGCAGA
AGTATGCAAAGCATGCATCTCAATTAGTCAGCAACCATAGTCCCGCCCCTAACTCCGCCCATCCCGCCCC
TAACTCCGCCCAGTTCCGCCCATTCTCCGCCCCATGGCTGACTAATTTTTTTTATTTATGCAGAGGCCGA
GGCCGCCTCGGCCTCTGAGCTATTCCAGAAGTAGTGAGGAGGCTTTTTTGGAGGCCTAGGCTTTTGCAAA
GATCGATCAAGAGACAGGATGAGGATCGTTTCGCATGATTGAACAAGATGGATTGCACGCAGGTTCTCCG
GCCGCTTGGGTGGAGAGGCTATTCGGCTATGACTGGGCACAACAGACAATCGGCTGCTCTGATGCCGCCG
TGTTCCGGCTGTCAGCGCAGGGGCGCCCGGTTCTTTTTGTCAAGACCGACCTGTCCGGTGCCCTGAATGA
ACTGCAAGACGAGGCAGCGCGGCTATCGTGGCTGGCCACGACGGGCGTTCCTTGCGCAGCTGTGCTCGAC
GTTGTCACTGAAGCGGGAAGGGACTGGCTGCTATTGGGCGAAGTGCCGGGGCAGGATCTCCTGTCATCTC
ACCTTGCTCCTGCCGAGAAAGTATCCATCATGGCTGATGCAATGCGGCGGCTGCATACGCTTGATCCGGC
TACCTGCCCATTCGACCACCAAGCGAAACATCGCATCGAGCGAGCACGTACTCGGATGGAAGCCGGTCTT
GTCGATCAGGATGATCTGGACGAAGAGCATCAGGGGCTCGCGCCAGCCGAACTGTTCGCCAGGCTCAAGG
CGAGCATGCCCGACGGCGAGGATCTCGTCGTGACCCATGGCGATGCCTGCTTGCCGAATATCATGGTGGA
AAATGGCCGCTTTTCTGGATTCATCGACTGTGGCCGGCTGGGTGTGGCGGACCGCTATCAGGACATAGCG
TTGGCTACCCGTGATATTGCTGAAGAGCTTGGCGGCGAATGGGCTGACCGCTTCCTCGTGCTTTACGGTA
TCGCCGCTCCCGATTCGCAGCGCATCGCCTTCTATCGCCTTCTTGACGAGTTCTTCTGAGCGGGACTCTG
GGGTTCGAAATGACCGACCAAGCGACGCCCAACCTGCCATCACGAGATTTCGATTCCACCGCCGCCTTCT
ATGAAAGGTTGGGCTTCGGAATCGTTTTCCGGGACGCCGGCTGGATGATCCTCCAGCGCGGGGATCTCAT
GCTGGAGTTCTTCGCCCACCCTAGGGGGAGGCTAACTGAAACACGGAAGGAGACAATACCGGAAGGAACC
CGCGCTATGACGGCAATAAAAAGACAGAATAAAACGCACGGTGTTGGGTCGTTTGTTCATAAACGCGGGG
TTCGGTCCCAGGGCTGGCACTCTGTCGATACCCCACCGAGACCCCATTGGGGCCAATACGCCCGCGTTTC
TTCCTTTTCCCCACCCCACCCCCCAAGTTCGGGTGAAGGCCCAGGGCTCGCAGCCAACGTCGGGGCGGCA
GGCCCTGCCATAGCCTCAGGTTACTCATATATACTTTAGATTGATTTAAAACTTCATTTTTAATTTAAAA
GGATCTAGGTGAAGATCCTTTTTGATAATCTCATGACCAAAATCCCTTAACGTGAGTTTTCGTTCCACTG
AGCGTCAGACCCCGTAGAAAAGATCAAAGGATCTTCTTGAGATCCTTTTTTTCTGCGCGTAATCTGCTGC
TTGCAAACAAAAAAACCACCGCTACCAGCGGTGGTTTGTTTGCCGGATCAAGAGCTACCAACTCTTTTTC
CGAAGGTAACTGGCTTCAGCAGAGCGCAGATACCAAATACTGTCCTTCTAGTGTAGCCGTAGTTAGGCCA
CCACTTCAAGAACTCTGTAGCACCGCCTACATACCTCGCTCTGCTAATCCTGTTACCAGTGGCTGCTGCC
AGTGGCGATAAGTCGTGTCTTACCGGGTTGGACTCAAGACGATAGTTACCGGATAAGGCGCAGCGGTCGG
GCTGAACGGGGGGTTCGTGCACACAGCCCAGCTTGGAGCGAACGACCTACACCGAACTGAGATACCTACA
GCGTGAGCTATGAGAAAGCGCCACGCTTCCCGAAGGGAGAAAGGCGGACAGGTATCCGGTAAGCGGCAGG
GTCGGAACAGGAGAGCGCACGAGGGAGCTTCCAGGGGGAAACGCCTGGTATCTTTATAGTCCTGTCGGGT
TTCGCCACCTCTGACTTGAGCGTCGATTTTTGTGATGCTCGTCAGGGGGGCGGAGCCTATGGAAAAACGC
CAGCAACGCGGCCTTTTTACGGTTCCTGGCCTTTTGCTGGCCTTTTGCTCACATGTTCTTTCCTGCGTTA
TCCCCTGATTCTGTGGATAACCGTATTACCGCCATGCAT
