>Addgene plasmid #65700 | pCNL-C1_PTS1 | addgene partial sequence | sequence record 115867 | CMV-F 5'-CGCAAATGGGCGGTAGGCGTG-3'
CTATATAAGCAGAGCTGGTTTAGTGAACCGTCAGATCCGCTAGCGCCACCATGGTGAGCAAGGGCGAGGA
GCTGTTCACCGGGGTGGTGCCCATCCTGGTCGAGCTGGACGGCGACGTAAACGGCCACAAGTTCAGCGTG
TCCGGCGAGGGCGAGGGCGATGCCACCTACGGCAAGCTGACCCTGAAGTTCATCTGCACCACCGGCAAGC
TGCCCGTGCCCTGGCCCACCCTCGTGACCACCCTGTCCTGGGGCGTGCAGTGCTTCGCCCGCTACCCCGA
CCACATGAAGCAGCACGACTTCTTCAAGTCCGCCATGCCCGAAGGCTACGTCCAGGAGCGCACCATCTTC
TTCAAGGACGACGGCAACTACAAGACCCGCGCCGAGGTGAAGTTCGAGGGCGACACCCTGGTGAACCGCA
TCGAGCTGAAGGGCATCGACTTCAAGGAGGACGGCAACATCCTGGGGCACAAGCTGGAGTACAACTACTT
TAGCGACAACGTCTATATCACCGCCGACAAGCAGAAGAACGGCATCAAGGCCAACTTCAAGATCCGCCAC
AACATCGAGGACGGCGGCGTGCAGCTCGCCGACCACTACCAGCAGAACACCCCCATCGGCGACGGCCCCG
TGCTGCTGCCCGACAACCACTACCTGAGCACCCAGTCCAAGCTGAGCAAAGACCCCAACGAGAAGCGCGA
TCACATGGTCCTGCTGGAGTTCGTGACCGCCGCCGGGGGTACCAAGGTGTACGACCCCGAGCAGAGGAAG
AGGATGATCACCGGCCCCCAGTGGTGGGCCAGGTGCAAGCAGATGAACGTGCTGGACAGCTTCATCAACT
ACTACGACAGCGAGAAGCACGCCGAGAACGCCGTGATCTTCCTGCACGGCAACGCCACTAGCAGCTACCT
GTGGAGGCACGTGGTGCCCCACATCGAGCCCGTGGCCAGGTGCATCATCCCCGATCTGATCGGCATGGGC
AAGAGCGGCAAGAGCGGCAACGGCAGCTACAGGCTGCTGGACCACTACAAGTACCTGACCGCCTGGTTCG
AGCTTCTGAACCTGCCCAAGAAGATCATCTTCGTGG
