>Addgene plasmid #65700 | pCNL-C1_PTS1 | addgene partial sequence | sequence record 115868 | SV40pA-R 5'-GAAATTTGTGATGCTATTGC-3'
GCTGCAATAAACAAGTTAACAACAACAATTGCATTCATTTTATGTTTCAGGTTCAGGGGGAGGTGTGGGA
GGTTTTTTAAAGCAAGTAAAACCTCTACAAATGTGGTATGGCTGATTATGATCAGTTATCTAGATCCGGT
GGATCCCGGGCCCGCGGTACCGTCGACTCACAGCTTGGATATCCCGGAATTCGAAGCTTGAGCTCGAGAT
CTGAGTCCGGACTGCTCGTTCTTCAGCACTCTCTCCACGAAGCTCTTGATGTACTTGCCCATCTCGTCGG
GGGCGTCCTCCTGGAGGAAGTGCAGGCCCTTCACCTTCACGAACTCGGTGTTGGGGAACTTCTTGGCGCC
CTCCACGATGGCGTTGCTGAAGAAGCCGGGGTCGCCCTCGATGAACAGCTTGGGCAGGTCGTCGCTGGCT
CTCAGGTAGGCGTTGTAGTTTCTCACGATCTGCACCACGTCGGGCTTGCCGCCCTTCACCAGGGGGATCT
CTCTGGGCCAGCTCAGGGTGGGTCTTCTCACCTCGCCCTTCTCCTTGAAGGGCTCCAGGTAGGCGGCGAA
CTCCTCGGGCTCCAGCTTTCTCATGATCTTGCTGGGCAGCACGGTCTCCACGAAGAAGTTGTTCTCCAGC
ACCATCTTCTCGCCCTCCTCGCTCTTGATCAGGGCGATGTCCTCCTCGATGTCTGGCCACTCGTCCCAGC
TCTCGATCACGTCCACCACGCTCTCCATGTGCACGATGGCCTTGATCCTGTCCTGGTGCTCGTAGGCGTA
GTGGAAGGCCAGGGCGGCGCCCCAGTCGTGGCCCACGAAGATGATCTTCTTGGGCAGGTTCAGAAGCTCG
AACCAGGCGGTCAGGTACTTGTAGTGGTCCAGCAGCCTGTAGCTGCCGTTGCCGCTCTTGCCGCTCTTGC
CCATGCCGATCAGATCGGGGATGATGCACCTGGCCACGGGCTCGATGTGGGG
